>Addgene plasmid #200378 | pHiUGE V5-epitope donor ORF1 | addgene full sequence | sequence record 397532 | Addgene NGS Result
CCTGCAGGCAGCTGCGCGCTCGCTCGCTCACTGAGGCCGCCCGGGCGTCGGGCGACCTTTGGTCGCCCGG
CCTCAGTGAGCGAGCGAGCGCGCAGAGAGGGAGTGGCCAACTCCATCACTAGGGGTTCCTGCGGCCGCAC
GCGTGAGGGCCTATTTCCCATGATTCCTTCATATTTGCATATACGATACAAGGCTGTTAGAGAGATAATT
GGAATTAATTTGACTGTAAACACAAAGATATTAGTACAAAATACGTGACGTAGAAAGTAATAATTTCTTG
GGTAGTTTGCAGTTTTAAAATTATGTTTTAAAATGGACTATCATATGCTTACCGTAACTTGAAAGTATTT
CGATTTCTTGGCTTTATATATCTTGTGGAAAGGACGAAACACCGACGCTTCCGAGTACGGTACGTTTTAG
AGCTAGAAATAGCAAGTTAAAATAAGGCTAGTCCGTTATCAACTTGAAAAAGTGGCACCGAGTCGGTGCT
TTTTTTCTAGACCTGTACCGTACTCGGAAGCGTCGGATCCGGTAAGCCTATCCCTAACCCTCTCCTCGGT
CTCGATTCTACGTAGCTAGCTAGCTAGAGTGGAGTCCAGTCCCAGAAGTGGATTGGGAATGGGTTTGCCA
GCTCGAGCCTGTACCGTACTCGGAAGCGTCCACGTGCGGACCGAGCGGCCGCAGGAACCCCTAGTGATGG
AGTTGGCCACTCCCTCTCTGCGCGCTCGCTCGCTCACTGAGGCCGGGCGACCAAAGGTCGCCCGACGCCC
GGGCTTTGCCCGGGCGGCCTCAGTGAGCGAGCGAGCGCGCAGCTGCCTGCAGGGGCGCCTGATGCGGTAT
TTTCTCCTTACGCATCTGTGCGGTATTTCACACCGCATA
[95 nt withheld, positions 880-974]
T
[46 nt withheld, positions 976-1021]
C
[141 nt withheld, positions 1023-1163]
CCTTTGACGTTGGAGTCCACGTTCTTT
[37 nt withheld, positions 1191-1227]
ACTCTATCTCGGGCTATTCTTTTGATTTATAAGGGATTTTGCCGATTTCGGTCTATTGGTTAAAAAATGA
GCTGATTTAACAAAAATTTAACGCGAATTTTAACAAAATATTAACGTTTACAATTTTATGGTGCACTCTC
AGTACAATCTGCTCTGATGCCGCATAGTTAAGCCAGCCCCGACACCCGCCAACACCCGCTGACGCGCCCT
GACGGGCTTGTCTGCTCCCGGCATCCGCTTACAGACAAGCTGTGACCGTCTCCGGGAGCTGCATGTGTCA
GAGGTTTTCACCGTCATCACCGAAACGCGCGAGACGAAAGGGCCTCGTGATACGCCTATTTTTATAGGTT
AATGTCATGATAATAATGGTTTCTTAGACGTCAGGTGGCACTTTTCGGGGAAATGTGCGCGGAACCCCTA
TTTGTTTATTTTTCTAAATACATTCAAATATGTATCCGCTCATGAGACAATAACCCTGATAAATGCTTCA
ATAATATTGAAAAAGGAAGAGTATGAGTATTCAACATTTCCGTGTCGCCCTTATTCCCTTTTTTGCGGCA
TTTTGCCTTCCTGTTTTTGCTCACCCAGAAACGCTGGTGAAAGTAAAAGATGCTGAAGATCAGTTGGGTG
CACGAGTGGGTTACATCGAACTGGATCTCAACAGCGGTAAGATCCTTGAGAGTTTTCGCCCCGAAGAACG
TTTTCCAATGATGAGCACTTTTAAAGTTCTGCTATGTGGCGCGGTATTATCCCGTATTGACGCCGGGCAA
GAGCAACTCGGTCGCCGCATACACTATTCTCAGAATGACTTGGTTGAGTACTCACCAGTCACAGAAAAGC
ATCTTACGGATGGCATGACAGTAAGAGAATTATGCAGTGCTGCCATAACCATGAGTGATAACACTGCGGC
CAACTTACTTCTGACAACGATCGGAGGACCGAAGGAGCTAACCGCTTTTTTGCACAACATGGGGGATCAT
GTAACTCGCCTTGATCGTTGGGAACCGGAGCTGAATGAAGCCATACCAAACGACGAGCGTGACACCACGA
TGCCTGTAGCAATGGCAACAACGTTGCGCAAACTATTAACTGGCGAACTACTTACTCTAGCTTCCCGGCA
ACAATTAATAGACTGGATGGAGGCGGATAAAGTTGCAGGACCACTTCTGCGCTCGGCCCTTCCGGCTGGC
TGGTTTATTGCTGATAAATCTGGAGCCGGTGAGCGTGGGTCTCGCGGTATCATTGCAGCACTGGGGCCAG
ATGGTAAGCCCTCCCGTATCGTAGTTATCTACACGACGGGGAGTCAGGCAACTATGGATGAACGAAATAG
ACAGATCGCTGAGATAGGTGCCTCACTGATTAAGCATTGGTAACTGTCAGACCAAGTTTACTCATATATA
CTTTAGATTGATTTAAAACTTCATTTTTAATTTAAAAGGATCTAGGTGAAGATCCTTTTTGATAATCTCA
TGACCAAAATCCCTTAACGTGAGTTTTCGTTCCACTGAGCGTCAGACCCCGTAGAAAAGATCAAAGGATC
TTCTTGAGATCCTTTTTTTCTGCGCGTAATCTGCTGCTTGCAAACAAAAAAACCACCGCTACCAGCGGTG
GTTTGTTTGCCGGATCAAGAGCTACCAACTCTTTTTCCGAAGGTAACTGGCTTCAGCAGAGCGCAGATAC
CAAATACTGTTCTTCTAGTGTAGCCGTAGTTAGGCCACCACTTCAAGAACTCTGTAGCACCGCCTACATA
CCTCGCTCTGCTAATCCTGTTACCAGTGGCTGCTGCCAGTGGCGATAAGTCGTGTCTTACCGGGTTGGAC
TCAAGACGATAGTTACCGGATAAGGCGCAGCGGTCGGGCTGAACGGGGGGTTCGTGCACACAGCCCAGCT
TGGAGCGAACGACCTACACCGAACTGAGATACCTACAGCGTGAGCTATGAGAAAGCGCCACGCTTCCCGA
AGGGAGAAAGGCGGACAGGTATCCGGTAAGCGGCAGGGTCGGAACAGGAGAGCGCACGAGGGAGCTTCCA
GGGGGAAACGCCTGGTATCTTTATAGTCCTGTCGGGTTTCGCCACCTCTGACTTGAGCGTCGATTTTTGT
GATGCTCGTCAGGGGGGCGGAGCCTATGGAAAAACGCCAGCAACGCGGCCTTTTTACGGTTCCTGGCCTT
TTGCTGGCCTTTTGCTCACATGT
Features (pLannotate 1.2.2; 13 found; start..end, strand, type, name):
     12..39      +  repeat_region  AAV2 ITR (fragment): inverted terminal repeat of adeno-associated virus serotype 2 inverted
     68..95      +  repeat_region  AAV2 ITR (fragment): inverted terminal repeat of adeno-associated virus serotype 2 inverted
    145..385     +  promoter       U6 promoter: RNA polymerase III promoter for human U6 snRNA
    414..489     +  misc_RNA       gRNA scaffold: guide RNA scaffold for the Streptococcus pyogenes CRISPR/Cas9 system
    531..572     +  CDS            V5 tag: epitope tag from simian virus 5
    683..823     +  repeat_region  AAV2 ITR: inverted terminal repeat of adeno-associated virus serotype 2 inverted
    828..879     -  misc_feature   bom (fragment): basis of mobility region from pBR322
    898..1353    +  rep_origin     f1 ori (sequence partly withheld): f1 bacteriophage origin of replication; arrow indicates direction of (+) strand synthesis
   1354..1403    -  misc_feature   bom (fragment): basis of mobility region from pBR322
   1505..1540    -  CDS            rop (fragment): Rop protein, which maintains plasmids at low copy number; rop
   1635..1739    +  promoter       AmpR promoter: bla
   1740..2600    +  CDS            AmpR: β-lactamase; bla; confers resistance to ampicillin, carbenicillin, and related antibiotics
   2771..3359    +  rep_origin     ori: high-copy-number ColE1/pMB1/pBR322/pUC origin of replication
