[The description below was written by a language model from this plasmid's Addgene catalogue record and pLannotate feature annotations shown in this document.]
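Description:
pHiUGE V5-epitope donor ORF1 is a small (about 3.4 kb) AAV-format donor plasmid from the Homology-independent Universal Genome Engineering (HiUGE) system, catalogued as a mammalian vector and intended for adding a C-terminal V5 epitope to endogenously expressed proteins. It is propagated in bacteria through a high-copy ColE1/pUC-type origin and selected with ampicillin via the bla gene and its own promoter. An f1 phage origin is also present, along with short remnants of the pBR322 bom and rop regions that are backbone leftovers.

The payload lies between AAV2 inverted terminal repeats, which allow the cassette to be packaged into recombinant AAV. One ITR is annotated as complete, while the other appears only as two short fragments, which may reflect either the difficulty of sequencing these repeats or a partial deletion. Inside the ITRs, a human U6 RNA polymerase III promoter drives a guide RNA built on the Streptococcus pyogenes Cas9 scaffold, followed by the V5 tag coding sequence. The feature table does not annotate the guide's spacer or its target sites. In the HiUGE design as generally described, the donor-encoded guide directs Cas9 to release the payload from the donor itself, so that it can be inserted by homology-independent end joining at a genomic break made by a separate gene-specific guide. No Cas9 gene and no promoter for the tag are annotated, consistent with Cas9 being supplied separately and the V5 tag being expressed only after in-frame integration into a host gene. "ORF1" presumably denotes one of several reading-frame variants of the donor, chosen to match the frame at the target cut site, although the record does not spell this out.
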