Addgene plasmid #200378: pHiUGE V5-epitope donor ORF1
Purpose: Tagging endogenously expressed proteins with V5 epitope, C-terminal
Depositing lab: Scott Soderling. Depositing organization: Duke University. Publication: Plug-and-Play Protein Modification Using Homology-Independent Universal Genome Engineering. Gao Y, Hisey E, Bradshaw TWA, Erata E, Brown WE, Courtland JL, Uezu A, Xiang Y, Diao Y, Soderling SH. Neuron. 2019 Aug 21;103(4):583-597.e8. doi: 10.1016/j.neuron.2019.05.047. Epub 2019 Jul 1. PubMed 31272828.
Backbone
  Vector backbone: pHiUGE
  Vector type: Mammalian Expression
Growth in bacteria
  Bacterial resistance: Ampicillin, 100 μg/mL
  Growth temperature: 30°C
  Growth strain: NEB Stable
  Copy number: Unknown
Gene/Insert
  Gene/Insert name: V5-epitope
  Species: Other
  Mutation: NA
  Cloning method: Unknown
Terms and licenses: Academic/Nonprofit Terms; Industry Terms: Not Available to Industry
How to cite: pHiUGE V5-epitope donor ORF1 was a gift from Scott Soderling (Addgene plasmid # 200378 ; http://n2t.net/addgene:200378 ; RRID:Addgene_200378)
